>Addgene plasmid #197563 | Myc-Nix-S35D | addgene full sequence | sequence record 386250 | Addgene NGS Result
GACGGATCGGGAGATCTCCCGATCCCCTATGGTGCACTCTCAGTACAATCTGCTCTGATGCCGCATAGTT
AAGCCAGTATCTGCTCCCTGCTTGTGTGTTGGAGGTCGCTGAGTAGTGCGCGAGCAAAATTTAAGCTACA
ACAAGGCAAGGCTTGACCGACAATTGCATGAAGAATCTGCTTAGGGTTAGGCGTTTTGCGCTGCTTCGCG
ATGTACGGGCCAGATATACGCGTTGACATTGATTATTGACTAGTTATTAATAGTAATCAATTACGGGGTC
ATTAGTTCATAGCCCATATATGGAGTTCCGCGTTACATAACTTACGGTAAATGGCCCGCCTGGCTGACCG
CCCAACGACCCCCGCCCATTGACGTCAATAATGACGTATGTTCCCATAGTAACGCCAATAGGGACTTTCC
ATTGACGTCAATGGGTGGAGTATTTACGGTAAACTGCCCACTTGGCAGTACATCAAGTGTATCATATGCC
AAGTACGCCCCCTATTGACGTCAATGACGGTAAATGGCCCGCCTGGCATTATGCCCAGTACATGACCTTA
TGGGACTTTCCTACTTGGCAGTACATCTACGTATTAGTCATCGCTATTACCATGGTGATGCGGTTTTGGC
AGTACATCAATGGGCGTGGATAGCGGTTTGACTCACGGGGATTTCCAAGTCTCCACCCCATTGACGTCAA
TGGGAGTTTGTTTTGGCACCAAAATCAACGGGACTTTCCAAAATGTCGTAACAACTCCGCCCCATTGACG
CAAATGGGCGGTAGGCGTGTACGGTGGGAGGTCTATATAAGCAGAGCTCTCTGGCTAACTAGAGAACCCA
CTGCTTACTGGCTTATCGAAATTAATACGACTCACTATAGGGAGACCCAAGCTTGGTACCATGGAGCAGA
AGCTGATCTCCGAGGAGGACCTGGGATCCATCGATGTCGACGAATTCATGTCGTCCCACCTAGTCGAGCC
GCCGCCGCCCCTGCACAACAACAACAACAACTGCGAGGAAAATGAGCAGTCTCTGCCCCCGCCGGCCGGC
CTCAACAGTGACTGGGTGGAGCTACCCATGAACAGCAGCAATGGCAATGATAATGGCAATGGGAAAAATG
GGGGGCTGGAACACGTACCATCCTCATCCTCCATCCACAATGGAGACATGGAGAAGATTCTTTTGGATGC
ACAACATGAATCAGGACAGAGTAGTTCCAGAGGCAGTTCTCACTGTGACAGCCCTTCGCCACAAGAAGAT
GGGCAGATCATGTTTGATGTGGAAATGCACACCAGCAGGGACCATAGCTCTCAGTCAGAAGAAGAAGTTG
TAGAAGGAGAGAAGGAAGTCGAGGCTTTGAAGAAAAGTGCGGACTGGGTATCAGACTGGTCCAGTAGACC
CGAAAACATTCCACCCAAGGAGTTCCACTTCAGACACCCTAAACGTTCTGTGTCTTTAAGCATGAGGAAA
AGTGGAGCCATGAAGAAAGGGGGTATTTTCTCCGCAGAATTTCTGAAGGTGTTCATTCCATCTCTCTTCC
TTTCTCATGTTTTGGCTTTGGGGCTAGGCATCTATATTGGAAAGCGACTGAGCACACCCTCTGCCAGCAC
CTACTGACTCGAGCATGCATCTAGAGGGCCCTATTCTATAGTGTCACCTAAATGCTAGAGCTCGCTGATC
AGCCTCGACTGTGCCTTCTAGTTGCCAGCCATCTGTTGTTTGCCCCTCCCCCGTGCCTTCCTTGACCCTG
GAAGGTGCCACTCCCACTGTCCTTTCCTAATAAAATGAGGAAATTGCATCGCATTGTCTGAGTAGGTGTC
ATTCTATTCTGGGGGGTGGGGTGGGGCAGGACAGCAAGGGGGAGGATTGGGAAGACAATAGCAGGCATGC
TGGGGATGCGGTGGGCTCTATGGCTTCTGAGGCGGAAAGAACCAGCTGGGGCTCTAGGGGGTATCCCC
[124 nt withheld, positions 1959-2082]
C
[91 nt withheld, positions 2084-2174]
A
[49 nt withheld, positions 2176-2224]
CCTTTGACGTTGGAGTCCACGTTCTTT
[37 nt withheld, positions 2252-2288]
ACCCTATCTCGGTCTATTCTTTTGATTTATAAGGGATTTTGCCGATTTCGGCCTATTGGTTAAAAAATGA
GCTGATTTAACAAAAATTTAACGCGAATTAATTCTGTGGAATGTGTGTCAGTTAGGGTGTGGAAAGTCCC
CAGGCTCCCCAGCAGGCAGAAGTATGCAAAGCATGCATCTCAATTAGTCAGCAACCAGGTGTGGAAAGTC
CCCAGGCTCCCCAGCAGGCAGAAGTATGCAAAGCATGCATCTCAATTAGTCAGCAACCATAGTCCCGCCC
CTAACTCCGCCCATCCCGCCCCTAACTCCGCCCAGTTCCGCCCATTCTCCGCCCCATGGCTGACTAATTT
TTTTTATTTATGCAGAGGCCGAGGCCGCCTCTGCCTCTGAGCTATTCCAGAAGTAGTGAGGAGGCTTTTT
TGGAGGCCTAGGCTTTTGCAAAAAGCTCCCGGGAGCTTGTATATCCATTTTCGGATCTGATCAAGAGACA
GGATGAGGATCGTTTCGCATGATTGAACAAGATGGATTGCACGCAGGTTCTCCGGCCGCTTGGGTGGAGA
GGCTATTCGGCTATGACTGGGCACAACAGACAATCGGCTGCTCTGATGCCGCCGTGTTCCGGCTGTCAGC
GCAGGGGCGCCCGGTTCTTTTTGTCAAGACCGACCTGTCCGGTGCCCTGAATGAACTGCAGGACGAGGCA
GCGCGGCTATCGTGGCTGGCCACGACGGGCGTTCCTTGCGCAGCTGTGCTCGACGTTGTCACTGAAGCGG
GAAGGGACTGGCTGCTATTGGGCGAAGTGCCGGGGCAGGATCTCCTGTCATCTCACCTTGCTCCTGCCGA
GAAAGTATCCATCATGGCTGATGCAATGCGGCGGCTGCATACGCTTGATCCGGCTACCTGCCCATTCGAC
CACCAAGCGAAACATCGCATCGAGCGAGCACGTACTCGGATGGAAGCCGGTCTTGTCGATCAGGATGATC
TGGACGAAGAGCATCAGGGGCTCGCGCCAGCCGAACTGTTCGCCAGGCTCAAGGCGCGCATGCCCGACGG
CGAGGATCTCGTCGTGACCCATGGCGATGCCTGCTTGCCGAATATCATGGTGGAAAATGGCCGCTTTTCT
GGATTCATCGACTGTGGCCGGCTGGGTGTGGCGGACCGCTATCAGGACATAGCGTTGGCTACCCGTGATA
TTGCTGAAGAGCTTGGCGGCGAATGGGCTGACCGCTTCCTCGTGCTTTACGGTATCGCCGCTCCCGATTC
GCAGCGCATCGCCTTCTATCGCCTTCTTGACGAGTTCTTCTGAGCGGGACTCTGGGGTTCGAAATGACCG
ACCAAGCGACGCCCAACCTGCCATCACGAGATTTCGATTCCACCGCCGCCTTCTATGAAAGGTTGGGCTT
CGGAATCGTTTTCCGGGACGCCGGCTGGATGATCCTCCAGCGCGGGGATCTCATGCTGGAGTTCTTCGCC
CACCCCAACTTGTTTATTGCAGCTTATAATGGTTACAAATAAAGCAATAGCATCACAAATTTCACAAATA
AAGCATTTTTTTCACTGCATTCTAGTTGTGGTTTGTCCAAACTCATCAATGTATCTTATCATGTCTGTAT
ACCGTCGACCTCTAGCTAGAGCTTGGCGTAATCATGGTCATAGCTGTTTCCTGTGTGAAATTGTTATCCG
CTCACAATTCCACACAACATACGAGCCGGAAGCATAAAGTGTAAAGCCTGGGGTGCCTAATGAGTGAGCT
AACTCACATTAATTGCGTTGCGCTCACTGCCCGCTTTCCAGTCGGGAAACCTGTCGTGCCAGCTGCATTA
ATGAATCGGCCAACGCGCGGGGAGAGGCGGTTTGCGTATTGGGCGCTCTTCCGCTTCCTCGCTCACTGAC
TCGCTGCGCTCGGTCGTTCGGCTGCGGCGAGCGGTATCAGCTCACTCAAAGGCGGTAATACGGTTATCCA
CAGAATCAGGGGATAACGCAGGAAAGAACATGTGAGCAAAAGGCCAGCAAAAGGCCAGGAACCGTAAAAA
GGCCGCGTTGCTGGCGTTTTTCCATAGGCTCCGCCCCCCTGACGAGCATCACAAAAATCGACGCTCAAGT
CAGAGGTGGCGAAACCCGACAGGACTATAAAGATACCAGGCGTTTCCCCCTGGAAGCTCCCTCGTGCGCT
CTCCTGTTCCGACCCTGCCGCTTACCGGATACCTGTCCGCCTTTCTCCCTTCGGGAAGCGTGGCGCTTTC
TCATAGCTCACGCTGTAGGTATCTCAGTTCGGTGTAGGTCGTTCGCTCCAAGCTGGGCTGTGTGCACGAA
CCCCCCGTTCAGCCCGACCGCTGCGCCTTATCCGGTAACTATCGTCTTGAGTCCAACCCGGTAAGACACG
ACTTATCGCCACTGGCAGCAGCCACTGGTAACAGGATTAGCAGAGCGAGGTATGTAGGCGGTGCTACAGA
GTTCTTGAAGTGGTGGCCTAACTACGGCTACACTAGAAGAACAGTATTTGGTATCTGCGCTCTGCTGAAG
CCAGTTACCTTCGGAAAAAGAGTTGGTAGCTCTTGATCCGGCAAACAAACCACCGCTGGTAGCGGTGGTT
TTTTTGTTTGCAAGCAGCAGATTACGCGCAGAAAAAAAGGATCTCAAGAAGATCCTTTGATCTTTTCTAC
GGGGTCTGACGCTCAGTGGAACGAAAACTCACGTTAAGGGATTTTGGTCATGAGATTATCAAAAAGGATC
TTCACCTAGATCCTTTTAAATTAAAAATGAAGTTTTAAATCAATCTAAAGTATATATGAGTAAACTTGGT
CTGACAGTTACCAATGCTTAATCAGTGAGGCACCTATCTCAGCGATCTGTCTATTTCGTTCATCCATAGT
TGCCTGACTCCCCGTCGTGTAGATAACTACGATACGGGAGGGCTTACCATCTGGCCCCAGTGCTGCAATG
ATACCGCGAGACCCACGCTCACCGGCTCCAGATTTATCAGCAATAAACCAGCCAGCCGGAAGGGCCGAGC
GCAGAAGTGGTCCTGCAACTTTATCCGCCTCCATCCAGTCTATTAATTGTTGCCGGGAAGCTAGAGTAAG
TAGTTCGCCAGTTAATAGTTTGCGCAACGTTGTTGCCATTGCTACAGGCATCGTGGTGTCACGCTCGTCG
TTTGGTATGGCTTCATTCAGCTCCGGTTCCCAACGATCAAGGCGAGTTACATGATCCCCCATGTTGTGCA
AAAAAGCGGTTAGCTCCTTCGGTCCTCCGATCGTTGTCAGAAGTAAGTTGGCCGCAGTGTTATCACTCAT
GGTTATGGCAGCACTGCATAATTCTCTTACTGTCATGCCATCCGTAAGATGCTTTTCTGTGACTGGTGAG
TACTCAACCAAGTCATTCTGAGAATAGTGTATGCGGCGACCGAGTTGCTCTTGCCCGGCGTCAATACGGG
ATAATACCGCGCCACATAGCAGAACTTTAAAAGTGCTCATCATTGGAAAACGTTCTTCGGGGCGAAAACT
CTCAAGGATCTTACCGCTGTTGAGATCCAGTTCGATGTAACCCACTCGTGCACCCAACTGATCTTCAGCA
TCTTTTACTTTCACCAGCGTTTCTGGGTGAGCAAAAACAGGAAGGCAAAATGCCGCAAAAAAGGGAATAA
GGGCGACACGGAAATGTTGAATACTCATACTCTTCCTTTTTCAATATTATTGAAGCATTTATCAGGGTTA
TTGTCTCATGAGCGGATACATATTTGAATGTATTTAGAAAAATAAACAAATAGGGGTTCCGCGCACATTT
CCCCGAAAAGTGCCACCTGACGTC
Features (pLannotate 1.2.2; 21 found; start..end, strand, type, name):
     28..80      -  misc_feature   bom (fragment): basis of mobility region from pBR322
    235..614     +  enhancer       CMV enhancer: human cytomegalovirus immediate early enhancer
    615..818     +  promoter       CMV promoter: human cytomegalovirus (CMV) immediate early promoter
    814..847     +  LTR            5' LTR (truncated) (fragment): truncated 5' long terminal repeat (LTR) from HIV-1
    863..881     +  promoter       T7 promoter: promoter for bacteriophage T7 RNA polymerase
    958..1614    +  CDS            BNIP3L: BNI3L_HUMAN - Also known as BNIP3A, BNIP3H, NIX. Experimental evidence at protein level: Swiss-Prot protein existence level 1. Induces apoptosis. Interacts with viral and cellular anti- apoptosis proteins. Can overcome the suppressors BCL-2 and BCL-XL, although high levels of BCL-XL expression will inhibit apoptosis. Inhibits apoptosis induced by BNIP3. Involved in mitochondrial quality control via its interaction with SPATA18/MIEAP: in response to mitochondrial damage, participates in mitochondrial protein catabolic process (also named MALM) leading to the degradation of damaged proteins insi
   1645..1663    -  promoter       SP6 promoter: promoter for bacteriophage SP6 RNA polymerase
   1689..1913    +  polyA_signal   bGH poly(A) signal: bovine growth hormone polyadenylation signal
   1917..1938    +  promoter       SV40 promoter (fragment): SV40 enhancer and early promoter
   1959..2387    +  rep_origin     f1 ori (sequence partly withheld): f1 bacteriophage origin of replication; arrow indicates direction of (+) strand synthesis
   2401..2730    +  promoter       SV40 promoter: SV40 enhancer and early promoter
   2797..3588    +  CDS            neo: KKA2_KLEPN - Also known as kan, nptII. Experimental evidence at protein level: Swiss-Prot protein existence level 1. Resistance to kanamycin, neomycin, paromomycin, ribostamycin, butirosin and gentamicin B. From Klebsiella pneumoniae.
   3612..3770    +  CDS            ble (fragment): BLE_KLEPN - Experimental evidence at protein level: Swiss-Prot protein existence level 1. Binding protein with a strong affinity to the bleomycin family of antibiotics. Binds to CL990; an antimitotic-antibiotic compound. From Klebsiella pneumoniae.
   3765..3886    +  polyA_signal   SV40 poly(A) signal: SV40 polyadenylation signal
   3959..3975    -  protein_bind   lac operator: The lac repressor binds to the lac operator to inhibit transcription in E. coli. This inhibition can be relieved by adding lactose or isopropyl-β-D-thiogalactopyranoside (IPTG). lac repressor encoded by lacI
   3983..4013    -  promoter       lac promoter: promoter for the E. coli lac operon
   4028..4049    -  protein_bind   CAP binding site: CAP binding activates transcription in the presence of cAMP. E. coli catabolite activator protein
   4062..4154    -  CDS            lacI (fragment): lac repressor; lacI; The lac repressor binds to the lac operator to inhibit transcription in E. coli. This inhibition can be relieved by adding lactose or isopropyl-β-D-thiogalactopyranoside (IPTG).
   4337..4925    -  rep_origin     ori: high-copy-number ColE1/pMB1/pBR322/pUC origin of replication
   5096..5956    -  CDS            AmpR: β-lactamase; bla; confers resistance to ampicillin, carbenicillin, and related antibiotics
   5957..6061    -  promoter       AmpR promoter: bla
