[The description below was written by a language model from this plasmid's Addgene catalogue record and pLannotate feature annotations shown in this document.]
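Description:
Myc-Nix-S35D is a mammalian expression plasmid built on the pcDNA3.1 backbone, into whose multiple cloning region a Myc epitope tag was inserted. It carries the human BNIP3L (Nix) coding sequence, about 660 bp, cloned between EcoRI and XhoI sites that remain intact, so that the protein is produced with an N-terminal Myc tag supplied by the backbone. Serine 35 has been changed to aspartic acid; the plasmid is otherwise derived from the parental wild-type Myc-Nix construct. Transcription is driven by the human cytomegalovirus immediate early enhancer and promoter and terminated by the bovine growth hormone polyadenylation signal. T7 and SP6 phage promoters flank the insert and serve as sequencing primer sites. The Myc tag itself is not called as a separate feature in the annotation, although there is unannotated space between the T7 promoter and the start of the BNIP3L reading frame where it would lie.

In bacteria, the plasmid is maintained at high copy number through a ColE1/pUC-type origin and selected with ampicillin via the β-lactamase gene. An f1 origin is also present. For mammalian cells, an SV40 early promoter drives the neomycin phosphotransferase gene, followed by an SV40 polyadenylation signal, allowing G418 selection of stable transfectants. Several short annotated fragments (HIV-1 LTR, ble, lacI, bom) appear to be partial matches to backbone sequence rather than functional elements. The sequenced record is 6,092 nt, close to the catalogued size of 6,060 bp. The construct is intended for expressing this point mutant of the mitophagy receptor Nix in mammalian cells, with detection through the Myc epitope; the associated work concerns Nix, nuclear calcium signalling and the muscle phenotype.
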