Addgene plasmid #197563: Myc-Nix-S35D
Purpose: Mammalian expression of myc-tagged human Nix with an aspartic acid substitution of serine-35. Based on Myc-Nix (#100795)
Depositing lab: Joseph Gordon. Depositing organization: University of Manitoba. Publication: The mitophagy receptor BNIP3L/Nix coordinates nuclear calcium signaling to modulate the muscle phenotype. Field JT, Chapman D, Hai Y, Ghavami S, West AR, Ozerklig B, Saleem A, Kline J, Mendelson AA, Kindrachuk J, Triggs-Raine B, Gordon JW. Autophagy. 2025 Jul;21(7):1544-1555. doi: 10.1080/15548627.2025.2476872. Epub 2025 Mar 24. PubMed 40063005.
Backbone
  Vector backbone: pcDNA3.1
  Backbone size w/o insert (bp): 5400
  Total vector size (bp): 6060
  Modifications to backbone: Myc tag inserted in multiple cloning region
  Vector type: Mammalian Expression
  Selectable markers: Neomycin (select with G418)
Growth in bacteria
  Bacterial resistance: Ampicillin, 100 μg/mL
  Growth temperature: 37°C
  Growth strain: DH5alpha
  Copy number: High Copy
Gene/Insert
  Gene/Insert name: BCL2 interacting protein 3 like (alt name: BNIP3L (a.k.a. BNIP3a, NIX))
  Species: H. sapiens (human)
  Insert size (bp): 660
  Mutation: Serine 35 changed to aspartic acid
  GenBank ID: NM_004331.3
  Entrez Gene: BNIP3L (a.k.a. BNIP3a, NIP3L, NIX)
  Promoter: CMV
  Tag / fusion protein: Myc (N terminal on backbone)
  Cloning method: Restriction Enzyme; 5′ cloning site EcoRI (not destroyed); 3′ cloning site XhoI (not destroyed)
  Sequencing primers: 5′ T7; 3′ SP6
Terms and licenses: Academic/Nonprofit Terms; Industry Terms: Not Available to Industry
How to cite: Myc-Nix-S35D was a gift from Joseph Gordon (Addgene plasmid # 197563 ; http://n2t.net/addgene:197563 ; RRID:Addgene_197563)
