>Addgene plasmid #197563 | Myc-Nix-S35D | depositor partial sequence | sequence record 382815 | Coding region from the T7 primer
AGAGCTGATCTCCGAGGAGGACCTGGGATCCATCGATGTCGACGAATTCATGTCGTCCCACCTAGTCGAG
CCGCCGCCGCCCCTGCACAACAACAACAACAACTGCGAGGAAAATGAGCAGTCTCTGCCCCCGCCGGCCG
GCCTCAACAGTGACTGGGTGGAGCTACCCATGAACAGCAGCAATGGCAATGATAATGGCAATGGGAAAAA
TGGGGGGCTGGAACACGTACCATCCTCATCCTCCATCCACAATGGAGACATGGAGAAGATTCTTTTGGAT
GCACAACATGAATCAGGACAGAGTAGTTCCAGAGGCAGTTCTCACTGTGACAGCCCTTCGCCACAAGAAG
ATGGGCAGATCATGTTTGATGTGGAAATGCACACCAGCAGGGACCATAGCTCTCAGTCAGAAGAAGAAGT
TGTAGAAGGAGAGAAGGAAGTCGAGGCTTTGAAGAAAAGTGCGGACTGGGTATCAGACTGGTCCAGTAGA
CCCGAAAACATTCCACCCAAGGAGTTCCACTTCAGACACCCTAAACGTTCTGTGTCTTTAAGCATGAGGA
AAAGTGGAGCCATGAAGAAAGGGGGTATTTTCTCCGCAGAATTTCTGAAGGTGTTCATTCCATCTCTCTT
CCTTTCTCATGTTTTGGCTTTGGGGCTAGGCATCTATATTGGAAAGCGACTGAGCACACCCTCTGCCAGC
ACCTACTGACTCGAGCATGCATCTAGAGGGCCCTATTCTATAGTGTCACCTAAATGCTAGAGCTCGCTGA
TCAGCCTCGACTGTGCCTTCTAGTTGCCAGCCATCTGTTGTTTGCCCCTCCCCCGTGCCTTCCTTGACCC
TGGAAGGTGCCACTCCCACTGTCCTTTCCTAATAAAATGAGGAAATTGCATCGCATTGTCTGAGTAGGTG
TCATTCTATTCTGGGGGGGTGGGGTGGGGCAGGACAGCAAGGGGGAGGANTGGGAAGACAATAGCAGGCA
TGCTGGGGATGCGGTGGGCTCTATGGCTTCTGAGGCGGAA
